Addgene plasmid #60532: pDONR223 PAK5
Purpose: Donor vector for human Pak5
Depositing lab: John Brognard. Depositing organization: Cancer Research UK Manchester Institute (CRUK-MI). Publication: Targeted genetic dependency screen facilitates identification of actionable mutations in FGFR4, MAP3K9, and PAK5 in lung cancer. Fawdar S, Trotter EW, Li Y, Stephenson NL, Hanke F, Marusiak AA, Edwards ZC, Ientile S, Waszkowycz B, Miller CJ, Brognard J. Proc Natl Acad Sci U S A. 2013 Jul 23;110(30):12426-31. doi: 10.1073/pnas.1305207110. Epub 2013 Jul 8. PubMed 23836671.
Backbone
  Vector backbone: pDONR223
  Backbone manufacturer: Invitrogen
  Backbone size w/o insert (bp): 5005
  Vector type: Gateway Donor vector
Growth in bacteria
  Bacterial resistance: Spectinomycin, 50 μg/mL
  Growth temperature: 37°C
  Growth strain: DH5alpha
  Copy number: Unknown
Gene/Insert
  Gene/Insert name: Pak5 (alt name: Pak7)
  Species: H. sapiens (human)
  Insert size (bp): 2160
  Entrez Gene: PAK5 (a.k.a. PAK7)
  Cloning method: Gateway Cloning
  Sequencing primers: 5′ M13pUC-fwd; 3′ M13rev
Terms and licenses: Academic/Nonprofit Terms; Industry Terms: Not Available to Industry
Depositor comments: This plasmid is derived from Addgene plasmid #23850. We changed a1208c, g79c to align with pubmed sequence and added a stop codon.
How to cite: pDONR223 PAK5 was a gift from John Brognard (Addgene plasmid # 60532 ; http://n2t.net/addgene:60532 ; RRID:Addgene_60532)
