[The description below was written by a language model from this plasmid's Addgene catalogue record.]
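Description:
pDONR223 PAK5 is a Gateway entry-type clone built on the Invitrogen pDONR223 donor backbone (about 5 kb without insert) and carrying the human PAK5 coding sequence, also known as PAK7, as an insert of roughly 2.2 kb. It is a bacterial cloning plasmid, not an expression vector. It is propagated in standard E. coli cloning strains under spectinomycin selection, and its copy number is recorded as unknown. No feature table is provided, so the origin of replication, the attachment sites flanking the insert and any other backbone elements are not itemised. The record also names no promoter driving the insert, which is consistent with a donor vector whose role is to hold an open reading frame for transfer. M13 forward and reverse primer sites flank the insert for sequence verification.

The PAK5 insert was introduced by Gateway recombination, so the open reading frame can be moved by a further recombination reaction into compatible destination vectors that supply promoters, tags or viral delivery elements. According to the depositor's comments, the plasmid was derived from an earlier repository clone of the same gene. Two nucleotide changes were made to bring the sequence into agreement with the reference sequence, and a stop codon was added. With the stop codon present, the clone suits native or N-terminally tagged expression after transfer, but not C-terminal fusions. The associated work concerned a genetic dependency screen identifying actionable kinase mutations, including in PAK5, in lung cancer, and the stated purpose is simply to serve as a donor vector for human PAK5.
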