>Addgene plasmid #60532 | pDONR223 PAK5 | addgene partial sequence | sequence record 98875 | M13pUC-Fwd 5'-CCCAGTCACGACGTTGTAAAACG-3'
TGATTTTATTTTGACTGATAGTGACCTGTTCGTTGCAACAAATTGATGAGCAATGCTTTTTTATAATGCC
AACTTTGTACAAAAAAGTTGGCATGTTTGGGAAGAAAAAGAAAAAGATTGAAATATCTGGCCCGTCCAAC
TTTGAACACAGGGTTCATACTGGGTTTGATCCACAAGAGCAGAAGTTTACCGGCCTTCCCCAGCAGTGGC
ACAGCCTGTTAGCAGATACGGCCAACAGGCCAAAGCCTATGGTGGACCCTTCATGCATCACACCCATCCA
GCTGGCTCCTATGAAGACAATCGTTAGAGGAAACAAACCCTGCAAGGAAACCTCCATCAACGGCCTGCTA
GAGGATTTTGACAACATCTCGGTGACTCGCTCCAACTCCCTAAGGAAAGAAAGCCCACCCACCCCAGATC
AGGGAGCCTCCAGCCACGGTCCAGGCCACGCGGAAGAAAATGGCTTCATCACCTTCTCCCAGTATTCCAG
CGAATCCGATACTACTGCTGACTACACGACCGAAAAGTACAGGGAGAAGAGTCTCTATGGAGATGATCTG
GATCCGTATTATAGAGGCAGCCACGCAGCCAAGCAAAATGGGCACGTAATGAAAATGAAGCACGGGGAGG
CCTACTATTCTGAGGTGAAGCCTTTGAAATCCGATTTTGCCAGATTTTCTGCCGATTATCACTCACATTT
GGACTCACTGAGCAAACCAAGTGAATACAGTGACCTCAAGT
