>Addgene plasmid #60532 | pDONR223 PAK5 | addgene partial sequence | sequence record 98876 | M13-Rev 5'-CAGGAAACAGCTATGACC-3'
CAGCTGGATGGCAAATAATGATTTTATTTTGACTGATAGTGACCTGTTCGTTGCAACAAATTGATAAGCA
ATGCTTTCTTATAATGCCAACTTTGTACAAGAAAGTTGGTCAGTGATGCCTGTATTGTCTCATGAGGGGG
ACAATGCAAGACGGTGGACCTGCTAGTTTTAAGAATGGATGTCCGAGGAGTTCCTGGGCTGTTGCTCTCT
GAGAGGGCTCCCTCACCAACATCAAGTCTAGGAATCCCCGGAGCACTGAAGAAACCTTGTGTAGGTCCTT
CACTCTTGGAGGTAAACTGTCCCGGATCCTCCGCATCGCCTGGAGGGGAGGCTCATTGAAGTAGGGGGGC
TCGCCATCAATCATTTCTATCACCATGATCCCGAGGGACCAGATGTCCACCTCTGTCCCATAAGGTAGCC
TAGAAATCACCTCAGGGGCCATCCAGTAGGGAGTGCCAACCAATGATTTCCTCTTCGGCACCTCTTTGGA
AACTTGAGCACAGAAACCAAAATCAGACAACTTTATCCGGCCATCGCTTGTCAGGAGGATGGAGTCACTT
TTTATGTCCCTGTGAATCACTCCTTGGTTATGAAGGTAGGAGAGAGCTCTCAGAACTGACAGGCAGACAG
TAGCTATCTGTTCTTCATTCATTCTGGTGTGAGTCACAATGTCTGTCAAGGCACCACCTTCTAGAAACTC
CATGACCACCCAGAGCTCATCGCCGACAAGGTAGCTGCTGTACATGTCAACCACATTGTCATGGTGGTAA
TCCCGCATGATCACGACCTCATTG
